Addgene plasmid #69306: pYPQ155
Purpose: Gateway entry vector with AteCas9D10A
Depositing lab: Yiping Qi. Depositing organization: East Carolina University. Publication: A CRISPR/Cas9 toolbox for multiplexed plant genome editing and transcriptional regulation. Lowder LG, Paul JW, Baltes NJ, Voytas DF, Zhang Y, Zhang D, Tang X, Zheng X, Hsieh TF, Qi Y. Plant Physiol. 2015 Aug 21. pii: pp.00636.2015. 10.1104/pp.15.00636 PubMed 26297141.
Backbone
  Vector backbone: pYPQ154
  Backbone manufacturer: (modified from pNJB185)
  Vector type: CRISPR
Growth in bacteria
  Bacterial resistance: Spectinomycin, 50 μg/mL
  Growth temperature: 37°C
  Growth strain: DH5alpha
  Copy number: High Copy
Gene/Insert
  Gene/Insert name: AteCas9D10A (Arabidopsis codon optimized)
  Mutation: D10A mutation; NLS fusion
  Cloning method: Ligation Independent Cloning
Terms and licenses: Academic/Nonprofit Terms; Industry Terms: Not Available to Industry
How to cite: pYPQ155 was a gift from Yiping Qi (Addgene plasmid # 69306 ; http://n2t.net/addgene:69306 ; RRID:Addgene_69306)
