[The description below was written by a language model from this plasmid's Addgene catalogue record and pLannotate feature annotations shown in this document.]
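Description:
pYPQ155 is a Gateway entry vector from a plant CRISPR/Cas9 toolbox, carrying an Arabidopsis codon-optimized Cas9 with the D10A mutation (AteCas9D10A). It is built on the pYPQ154 backbone, itself derived from pNJB185, and totals about 7.3 kb. In E. coli it replicates from a high-copy ColE1/pUC-type origin and is selected with spectinomycin through the aadA aminoglycoside adenylyltransferase gene. Short annotated fragments of a class 1 integron Pc promoter and a gentamicin acetyltransferase gene lie just upstream of aadA and appear to be remnants of the resistance cassette's origin. Small lacI and lacZα fragments are likewise backbone leftovers. The rrnB T1 and T2 terminators sit upstream of the cloning region, where they insulate it from read-through transcription.

The payload is a roughly 4.1 kb Streptococcus pyogenes-derived cas9 coding sequence, recorded as carrying an NLS fusion for nuclear import, followed by the nopaline synthase (NOS) terminator and polyadenylation signal. The D10A substitution inactivates the RuvC nuclease domain, so the protein cuts only one DNA strand and acts as a nickase. Nickases are commonly used with paired guide RNAs to improve specificity. The Cas9-NOS unit is flanked by attL1 and attR5 sites, a combination used in multisite Gateway LR reactions to join this module in a defined order with a second entry clone in a destination vector. No promoter is annotated upstream of cas9, so expression presumably depends on a promoter supplied by the destination vector, though the record does not state this. A T7 promoter lies outside the attR5 site on the reverse strand. The construct serves as the nickase module for assembling plant genome-editing vectors.
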