Features (pLannotate 1.2.2; 13 found; start..end, strand, type, name):
     96..119     +  promoter       Pc promoter (fragment): intI1 (promoter lies within the coding sequence); class 1 integron promoter
    295..351     +  CDS            GmR (fragment): gentamycin acetyltransferase; aacC1; confers resistance to gentamycin
    358..1149    +  CDS            SmR: aminoglycoside adenylyltransferase (Murphy, 1985); aadA; confers resistance to spectinomycin and streptomycin
   1242..1830    +  rep_origin     ori: high-copy-number ColE1/pMB1/pBR322/pUC origin of replication
   2013..2105    +  CDS            lacI (fragment): lac repressor; lacI; The lac repressor binds to the lac operator to inhibit transcription in E. coli. This inhibition can be relieved by adding lactose or isopropyl-β-D-thiogalactopyranoside (IPTG).
   2160..2187    -  terminator     rrnB T2 terminator: transcription terminator T2 from the E. coli rrnB gene
   2319..2362    +  terminator     rrnB T1 terminator: Escherichia coli rrnB; transcription terminator T1 from the E. coli rrnB gene
   2409..2445    -  CDS            lacZα (fragment): LacZα fragment of β-galactosidase; lacZ fragment
   2461..2560    +  protein_bind   attL1: mutant version of attL; recombination site for the Gateway® LR reaction LR Clonase™
   2579..6682    +  CDS            cas9: CAS9_STRP1 - Also known as csn1 From Streptococcus pyogenes serotype M1.
   6766..7018    +  terminator     NOS terminator: nopaline synthase terminator and poly(A) signal
   7063..7186    +  protein_bind   attR5: mutant version of attR; recombination site for the Gateway® LR reaction LR Clonase™
   7204..7222    -  promoter       T7 promoter: promoter for bacteriophage T7 RNA polymerase
>Addgene plasmid #69306 | pYPQ155 | depositor full sequence | sequence record 124435 | Full Sequence
TGGACCAGCCAGGACAGAAATGCCTCGACTTCGCTGCTACCCAAGGTTGCCGGGTGACGCACACCGTGGA
AACGGATGAAGGCACGAACCCAGTGGACATAAGCCTGTTCGGTTCGTAAGCTGTAATGCAAGTAGCGTAT
GCGCTCACGCAACTGGTCCAGAACCTTGACCGAACGCAGCGGTGGTAACGGCGCAGTGGCGGTTTTCATG
GCTTGTTATGACTGTTTTTTTGGGGTACAGTCTATGCCTCGGGCATCCAAGCAGCAAGCGCGTTACGCCG
TGGGTCGATGTTTGATGTTATGGAGCAGCAACGATGTTACGCAGCAGGGCAGTCGCCCTAAAACAAAGTT
AAACATCATGAGGGAAGCGGTGATCGCCGAAGTATCGACTCAACTATCAGAGGTAGTTGGCGTCATCGAG
CGCCATCTCGAACCGACGTTGCTGGCCGTACATTTGTACGGCTCCGCAGTGGATGGCGGCCTGAAGCCAC
ACAGTGATATTGATTTGCTGGTTACGGTGACCGTAAGGCTTGATGAAACAACGCGGCGAGCTTTGATCAA
CGACCTTTTGGAAACTTCGGCTTCCCCTGGAGAGAGCGAGATTCTCCGCGCTGTAGAAGTCACCATTGTT
GTGCACGACGACATCATTCCGTGGCGTTATCCAGCTAAGCGCGAACTGCAATTTGGAGAATGGCAGCGCA
ATGACATTCTTGCAGGTATCTTCGAGCCAGCCACGATCGACATTGATCTGGCTATCTTGCTGACAAAAGC
AAGAGAACATAGCGTTGCCTTGGTAGGTCCAGCGGCGGAGGAACTCTTTGATCCGGTTCCTGAACAGGAT
CTATTTGAGGCGCTAAATGAAACCTTAACGCTATGGAACTCGCCGCCCGACTGGGCTGGCGATGAGCGAA
ATGTAGTGCTTACGTTGTCCCGCATTTGGTACAGCGCAGTAACCGGCAAAATCGCGCCGAAGGATGTCGC
TGCCGACTGGGCAATGGAGCGCCTGCCGGCCCAGTATCAGCCCGTCATACTTGAAGCTAGACAGGCTTAT
CTTGGACAAGAAGAAGATCGCTTGGCCTCGCGCGCAGATCAGTTGGAAGAATTTGTCCACTACGTGAAAG
GCGAGATCACCAAGGTAGTCGGCAAATAACCCTCGAGCCACCCATGACCAAAATCCCTTAACGTGAGTTA
CGCGTCGTTCCACTGAGCGTCAGACCCCGTAGAAAAGATCAAAGGATCTTCTTGAGATCCTTTTTTTCTG
CGCGTAATCTGCTGCTTGCAAACAAAAAAACCACCGCTACCAGCGGTGGTTTGTTTGCCGGATCAAGAGC
TACCAACTCTTTTTCCGAAGGTAACTGGCTTCAGCAGAGCGCAGATACCAAATACTGTCCTTCTAGTGTA
GCCGTAGTTAGGCCACCACTTCAAGAACTCTGTAGCACCGCCTACATACCTCGCTCTGCTAATCCTGTTA
CCAGTGGCTGCTGCCAGTGGCGATAAGTCGTGTCTTACCGGGTTGGACTCAAGACGATAGTTACCGGATA
AGGCGCAGCGGTCGGGCTGAACGGGGGGTTCGTGCACACAGCCCAGCTTGGAGCGAACGACCTACACCGA
ACTGAGATACCTACAGCGTGAGCTATGAGAAAGCGCCACGCTTCCCGAAGGGAGAAAGGCGGACAGGTAT
CCGGTAAGCGGCAGGGTCGGAACAGGAGAGCGCACGAGGGAGCTTCCAGGGGGAAACGCCTGGTATCTTT
ATAGTCCTGTCGGGTTTCGCCACCTCTGACTTGAGCGTCGATTTTTGTGATGCTCGTCAGGGGGGCGGAG
CCTATGGAAAAACGCCAGCAACGCGGCCTTTTTACGGTTCCTGGCCTTTTGCTGGCCTTTTGCTCACATG
TTCTTTCCTGCGTTATCCCCTGATTCTGTGGATAACCGTATTACCGCCTTTGAGTGAGCTGATACCGCTC
GCCGCAGCCGAACGACCGAGCGCAGCGAGTCAGTGAGCGAGGAAGCGGAAGAGCGCCCAATACGCAAACC
GCCTCTCCCCGCGCGTTGGCCGATTCATTAATGCAGCTGGCACGACAGGTTTCCCGACTGGAAAGCGGGC
AGTGAGCGCAACGCAATTAATACGCGTACCGCGAGCCAGGAAGAGTTTGTAGAAACGCAAAAAGGCCATC
CGTCAGGATGGCCTTCTGCTTAGTTTGATGCCTGGCAGTTTATGGCGGGCGTCCTGCCCGCCACCCTCCG
GGCCGTTGCTTCACAACGTTCAAATCCGCTCCCGGCGGATTTGTCCTACTCAGGAGAGCGTTCACCGACA
AACAACAGATAAAACGAAAGGCCCAGTCTTCCGACTGAGCCTTTCGTTTTATTTGATGCCTGGCAGTTCC
CTACTCTCGCGTTAACGCTTGCATGGATGTTTTCCCAGTCACGACGTTGTAAAACGACGGCCAGTCTTAA
GCTCGGGCCCCAAATAATGATTTTATTTTGACTGATAGTGACCTGTTCGTTGCAACAAATTGATGAGCAA
TGCTTTTTTATAATGCCAACTTTGTACAAAAAAGCAGGCTCCGAATTCGCCCTTCACCATGGATAAGAAG
TACTCTATCGGACTCGCTATCGGAACTAACTCTGTGGGATGGGCTGTGATCACCGATGAGTACAAGGTGC
CATCTAAGAAGTTCAAGGTTCTCGGAAACACCGATAGGCACTCTATCAAGAAAAACCTTATCGGTGCTCT
CCTCTTCGATTCTGGTGAAACTGCTGAGGCTACCAGACTCAAGAGAACCGCTAGAAGAAGGTACACCAGA
AGAAAGAACAGGATCTGCTACCTCCAAGAGATCTTCTCTAACGAGATGGCTAAAGTGGATGATTCATTCT
TCCACAGGCTCGAAGAGTCATTCCTCGTGGAAGAAGATAAGAAGCACGAGAGGCACCCTATCTTCGGAAA
CATCGTTGATGAGGTGGCATACCACGAGAAGTACCCTACTATCTACCACCTCAGAAAGAAGCTCGTTGAT
TCTACTGATAAGGCTGATCTCAGGCTCATCTACCTCGCTCTCGCTCACATGATCAAGTTCAGAGGACACT
TCCTCATCGAGGGTGATCTCAACCCTGATAACTCTGATGTGGATAAGTTGTTCATCCAGCTCGTGCAGAC
CTACAACCAGCTTTTCGAAGAGAACCCTATCAACGCTTCAGGTGTGGATGCTAAGGCTATCCTCTCTGCT
AGGCTCTCTAAGTCAAGAAGGCTTGAGAACCTCATTGCTCAGCTCCCTGGTGAGAAGAAGAACGGACTTT
TCGGAAACTTGATCGCTCTCTCTCTCGGACTCACCCCTAACTTCAAGTCTAACTTCGATCTCGCTGAGGA
TGCAAAGCTCCAGCTCTCAAAGGATACCTACGATGATGATCTCGATAACCTCCTCGCTCAGATCGGAGAT
CAGTACGCTGATTTGTTCCTCGCTGCTAAGAACCTCTCTGATGCTATCCTCCTCAGTGATATCCTCAGAG
TGAACACCGAGATCACCAAGGCTCCACTCTCAGCTTCTATGATCAAGAGATACGATGAGCACCACCAGGA
TCTCACACTTCTCAAGGCTCTTGTTAGACAGCAGCTCCCAGAGAAGTACAAAGAGATTTTCTTCGATCAG
TCTAAGAACGGATACGCTGGTTACATCGATGGTGGTGCATCTCAAGAAGAGTTCTACAAGTTCATCAAGC
CTATCCTCGAGAAGATGGATGGAACCGAGGAACTCCTCGTGAAGCTCAATAGAGAGGATCTTCTCAGAAA
GCAGAGGACCTTCGATAACGGATCTATCCCTCATCAGATCCACCTCGGAGAGTTGCACGCTATCCTTAGA
AGGCAAGAGGATTTCTACCCATTCCTCAAGGATAACAGGGAAAAGATTGAGAAGATTCTCACCTTCAGAA
TCCCTTACTACGTGGGACCTCTCGCTAGAGGAAACTCAAGATTCGCTTGGATGACCAGAAAGTCTGAGGA
AACCATCACCCCTTGGAACTTCGAAGAGGTGGTGGATAAGGGTGCTAGTGCTCAGTCTTTCATCGAGAGG
ATGACCAACTTCGATAAGAACCTTCCAAACGAGAAGGTGCTCCCTAAGCACTCTTTGCTCTACGAGTACT
TCACCGTGTACAACGAGTTGACCAAGGTTAAGTACGTGACCGAGGGAATGAGGAAGCCTGCTTTTTTGTC
AGGTGAGCAAAAGAAGGCTATCGTTGATCTCTTGTTCAAGACCAACAGAAAGGTGACCGTGAAGCAGCTC
AAAGAGGATTACTTCAAGAAAATCGAGTGCTTCGATTCAGTTGAGATTTCTGGTGTTGAGGATAGGTTCA
ACGCATCTCTCGGAACCTACCACGATCTCCTCAAGATCATTAAGGATAAGGATTTCTTGGATAACGAGGA
AAACGAGGATATCTTGGAGGATATCGTTCTTACCCTCACCCTCTTTGAAGATAGAGAGATGATTGAAGAA
AGGCTCAAGACCTACGCTCATCTCTTCGATGATAAGGTGATGAAGCAGTTGAAGAGAAGAAGATACACTG
GTTGGGGAAGGCTCTCAAGAAAGCTCATTAACGGAATCAGGGATAAGCAGTCTGGAAAGACAATCCTTGA
TTTCCTCAAGTCTGATGGATTCGCTAACAGAAACTTCATGCAGCTCATCCACGATGATTCTCTCACCTTT
AAAGAGGATATCCAGAAGGCTCAGGTTTCAGGACAGGGTGATAGTCTCCATGAGCATATCGCTAACCTCG
CTGGATCTCCTGCAATCAAGAAGGGAATCCTCCAGACTGTGAAGGTTGTGGATGAGTTGGTGAAGGTGAT
GGGAAGGCATAAGCCTGAGAACATCGTGATCGAAATGGCTAGAGAGAACCAGACCACTCAGAAGGGACAG
AAGAACTCTAGGGAAAGGATGAAGAGGATCGAGGAAGGTATCAAAGAGCTTGGATCTCAGATCCTCAAAG
AGCACCCTGTTGAGAACACTCAGCTCCAGAATGAGAAGCTCTACCTCTACTACCTCCAGAACGGAAGGGA
TATGTATGTGGATCAAGAGTTGGATATCAACAGGCTCTCTGATTACGATGTTGATCATATCGTGCCACAG
TCATTCTTGAAGGATGATTCTATCGATAACAAGGTGCTCACCAGGTCTGATAAGAACAGGGGTAAGAGTG
ATAACGTGCCAAGTGAAGAGGTTGTGAAGAAAATGAAGAACTATTGGAGGCAGCTCCTCAACGCTAAGCT
CATCACTCAGAGAAAGTTCGATAACTTGACTAAGGCTGAGAGGGGAGGACTCTCTGAATTGGATAAGGCA
GGATTCATCAAGAGGCAGCTTGTGGAAACCAGGCAGATCACTAAGCACGTTGCACAGATCCTCGATTCTA
GGATGAACACCAAGTACGATGAGAACGATAAGTTGATCAGGGAAGTGAAGGTTATCACCCTCAAGTCAAA
GCTCGTGTCTGATTTCAGAAAGGATTTCCAATTCTACAAGGTGAGGGAAATCAACAACTACCACCACGCT
CACGATGCTTACCTTAACGCTGTTGTTGGAACCGCTCTCATCAAGAAGTATCCTAAGCTCGAGTCAGAGT
TCGTGTACGGTGATTACAAGGTGTACGATGTGAGGAAGATGATCGCTAAGTCTGAGCAAGAGATCGGAAA
GGCTACCGCTAAGTATTTCTTCTACTCTAACATCATGAATTTCTTCAAGACCGAGATTACCCTCGCTAAC
GGTGAGATCAGAAAGAGGCCACTCATCGAGACAAACGGTGAAACAGGTGAGATCGTGTGGGATAAGGGAA
GGGATTTCGCTACCGTTAGAAAGGTGCTCTCTATGCCACAGGTGAACATCGTTAAGAAAACCGAGGTGCA
GACCGGTGGATTCTCTAAAGAGTCTATCCTCCCTAAGAGGAACTCTGATAAGCTCATTGCTAGGAAGAAG
GATTGGGACCCTAAGAAATACGGTGGTTTCGATTCTCCTACCGTGGCTTACTCTGTTCTCGTTGTGGCTA
AGGTTGAGAAGGGAAAGAGTAAGAAGCTCAAGTCTGTTAAGGAACTTCTCGGAATCACTATCATGGAAAG
GTCATCTTTCGAGAAGAACCCAATCGATTTCCTCGAGGCTAAGGGATACAAAGAGGTTAAGAAGGATCTC
ATCATCAAGCTCCCAAAGTACTCACTCTTCGAACTCGAGAACGGTAGAAAGAGGATGCTCGCTTCTGCTG
GTGAGCTTCAAAAGGGAAACGAGCTTGCTCTCCCATCTAAGTACGTTAACTTTCTTTACCTCGCTTCTCA
CTACGAGAAGTTGAAGGGATCTCCAGAAGATAACGAGCAGAAGCAACTTTTCGTTGAGCAGCACAAGCAC
TACTTGGATGAGATCATCGAGCAGATCTCTGAGTTCTCTAAAAGGGTGATCCTCGCTGATGCAAACCTCG
ATAAGGTGTTGTCTGCTTACAACAAGCACAGAGATAAGCCTATCAGGGAACAGGCAGAGAACATCATCCA
TCTCTTCACCCTTACCAACCTCGGTGCTCCTGCTGCTTTCAAGTACTTCGATACAACCATCGATAGGAAG
AGATACACCTCTACCAAAGAAGTGCTCGATGCTACCCTCATCCATCAGTCTATCACTGGACTCTACGAGA
CTAGGATCGATCTCTCACAGCTCGGTGGTGATTCAAGGGCTGATCCTAAGAAGAAGAGGAAGGTTTGAGG
CGCGCCGAGCTCTCTAGAGCTAGCGTTTAAACACCGGTGACGTCCGATCGTTCAAACATTTGGCAATAAA
GTTTCTTAAGATTGAATCCTGTTGCCGGTCTTGCGATGATTATCATATAATTTCTGTTGAATTACGTTAA
GCATGTAATAATTAACATGTAATGCATGACGTTATTTATGAGATGGGTTTTTATGATTAGAGTCCCGCAA
TTATACATTTAATACGCGATAGAAAACAAAATATAGCGCGCAAACTAGGATAAATTATCGCGCGCGGTGT
CATCTATGTTACTAGATCGGGAATTGATCCCCCCTCGACAGCTTCCGGAAAGGGCGAATTCGCAACTTTG
TATACAAAAGTTGAACGAGAAACGTAAAATGATATAAATATCAATATATTAAATTAGATTTTGCATAAAA
AACAGACTACATAATACTGTAAAACACAACATATCCAGTCACTATGCCATCCAGCTGATATCCCCTATAG
TGAGTCGTATTACATGGTCATAGCTGTTTCCTGGCAGCTCTGGCCCGTGTCTCAAAATCTCTGATGTTAC
ATTGCACAAGATAAAAATATATCATCATGCCTCCTC
