>Addgene plasmid #69306 | pYPQ155 | addgene partial sequence | sequence record 124433 | M13-F20 5'-TGTAAAACGACGGCCAGT-3'
TGATTTTATTTTGACTGATAGTGACCTGTTCGTTGCAACAAATTGATGAGCAATGCTTTTTTATAATGCC
AACTTTGTACAAAAAAGCAGGCTCCGAATTCGCCCTTCACCATGGATAAGAAGTACTCTATCGGACTCGC
TATCGGAACTAACTCTGTGGGATGGGCTGTGATCACCGATGAGTACAAGGTGCCATCTAAGAAGTTCAAG
GTTCTCGGAAACACCGATAGGCACTCTATCAAGAAAAACCTTATCGGTGCTCTCCTCTTCGATTCTGGTG
AAACTGCTGAGGCTACCAGACTCAAGAGAACCGCTAGAAGAAGGTACACCAGAAGAAAGAACAGGATCTG
CTACCTCCAAGAGATCTTCTCTAACGAGATGGCTAAAGTGGATGATTCATTCTTCCACAGGCTCGAAGAG
TCATTCCTCGTGGAAGAAGATAAGAAGCACGAGAGGCACCCTATCTTCGGAAACATCGTTGATGAGGTGG
CATACCACGAGAAGTACCCTACTATCTACCACCTCAGAAAGAAGCTCGTTGATTCTACTGATAAGGCTGA
TCTCAGGCTCATCTACCTCGCTCTCGCTCACATGATCAAGTTCAGAGGACACTTCCTCATCGAGGGTGAT
CTCAACCCTGATAACTCTGATGTGGATAAGTTGTTCATCCAGCTCGTGCAGACCTACAACCAGCTTTTCG
AAGAGAACCCTATCAACGCTTCAGGTGTGGATGCTAAGGCTATCCTCTCTGCTAGGCTCTCTAAGTCAAG
AAGGCTTGAGAACCTCATTGCTCAGCTCCCTGGTGAGAAGAAGAACGGACTTTTCGGAAACTTGATCGCT
CTCTCTCTCGGACTCACCCCTAACTTCAAGTCTAACTTCGATCTCGCTGAGGATGCAAAGCTCCAGCTCT
CAAAGGATACCTACGATGATGATCTCGATAACCTCCTCGCTCAGATCGGAGATCAGTACGCTGATTTGTT
CCTCGCTGCTAAGAACCTCTCTGATGCTATCCTCC
