>Addgene plasmid #69306 | pYPQ155 | addgene partial sequence | sequence record 124434 | M13-Rev 5'-CAGGAAACAGCTATGACC-3'
TCAGCTGGATGGCATAGTGACTGGATATGTTGTGTTTTACAGTATTATGTAGTCTGTTTTTTATGCAAAA
TCTAATTTAATATATTGATATTTATATCATTTTACGTTTCTCGTTCAACTTTTGTATACAAAGTTGCGAA
TTCGCCCTTTCCGGAAGCTGTCGAGGGGGGATCAATTCCCGATCTAGTAACATAGATGACACCGCGCGCG
ATAATTTATCCTAGTTTGCGCGCTATATTTTGTTTTCTATCGCGTATTAAATGTATAATTGCGGGACTCT
AATCATAAAAACCCATCTCATAAATAACGTCATGCATTACATGTTAATTATTACATGCTTAACGTAATTC
AACAGAAATTATATGATAATCATCGCAAGACCGGCAACAGGATTCAATCTTAAGAAACTTTATTGCCAAA
TGTTTGAACGATCGGACGTCACCGGTGTTTAAACGCTAGCTCTAGAGAGCTCGGCGCGCCTCAAACCTTC
CTCTTCTTCTTAGGATCAGCCCTTGAATCACCACCGAGCTGTGAGAGATCGATCCTAGTCTCGTAGAGTC
CAGTGATAGACTGATGGATGAGGGTAGCATCGAGCACTTCTTTGGTAGAGGTGTATCTCTTCCTATCGAT
GGTTGTATCGAAGTACTTGAAAGCAGCAGGAGCACCGAGGTTGGTAAGGGTGAAGAGATGGATGATGTTC
TCTGCCTGTTCCCTGATAGGCTTATCTCTGTGCTTGTTGTAAGCAGACAACACCTTATCGAGGTTTGCAT
CAGCGAGGATCACCCTTTTAGAGAACTCAGAGATCTGCTCGATGATCTCATCCAAGTAGTGCTTGTGCTG
CTCAACGAAAAGTTGCTTCTGCTCGTTATCTTCTGGAGATCCCTTCAACTTCTCGTAGTGAGAAGCGAGG
TAAAGAAAGTTAACGTACTTAGATGGGAGAGCAAGCTCGTTTCCCTTTTGAAGCTCACCAGCAGAAGCGA
GCATCCTCTTTCTACCGTTCTCGAGTTCGAAGAGTGAGTACTTTGGGAGCTTGATG
